Addgene plasmid #29789: LacD.1_WT_pET21a
Depositing lab: SeWon Suh. Depositing organization: Seoul National University. Publication: Crystal structures of LacD from Staphylococcus aureus and LacD.1 from Streptococcus pyogenes: insights into substrate specificity and virulence gene regulation. Lee SJ, Kim HS, Kim do J, Yoon HJ, Kim KH, Yoon JY, Suh SW. FEBS Lett. 2011 Jan 21. 585(2):307-12. 10.1016/j.febslet.2010.12.038 PubMed 21192932.
Backbone
  Vector backbone: pET21a
  Backbone size w/o insert (bp): 5000
  Vector type: Bacterial Expression
Growth in bacteria
  Bacterial resistance: Ampicillin, 100 μg/mL
  Growth temperature: 37°C
  Growth strain: DH5alpha
  Copy number: Low Copy
Gene/Insert
  Gene/Insert name: Tagatose 1,6-diphosphate aldolase (alt name: LacD.1)
  Species: S. pyogenes (serotype M1)
  Insert size (bp): 975
  Entrez Gene: lacD.1
  Tag / fusion protein: His (C terminal on backbone)
  Cloning method: Restriction Enzyme; 5′ cloning site NdeI (not destroyed); 3′ cloning site XhoI (not destroyed)
  Sequencing primers: 5′ T7
Terms and licenses: Academic/Nonprofit Terms; Industry Terms: Not Available to Industry
How to cite: LacD.1_WT_pET21a was a gift from SeWon Suh (Addgene plasmid # 29789 ; http://n2t.net/addgene:29789 ; RRID:Addgene_29789)
