[The description below was written by a language model from this plasmid's Addgene catalogue record.]
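Description:
LacD.1_WT_pET21a is a bacterial expression plasmid built on the pET21a backbone (about 5 kb without insert) that carries the wild-type coding sequence for tagatose 1,6-diphosphate aldolase, LacD.1, from Streptococcus pyogenes serotype M1. The roughly 975 bp insert was cloned by restriction digestion between the NdeI and XhoI sites, both of which remain intact. This places the gene's start codon at the vector's NdeI site and joins its 3′ end in frame to the backbone-encoded C-terminal His tag. The plasmid is selected with ampicillin, is recorded as low copy, and is maintained in a general cloning strain (DH5alpha).

No feature table is provided, so the regulatory elements are not itemised in the record. However, pET21a-series vectors generally drive expression from a T7 promoter under lac operator control, which fits the listing of a T7 primer for 5′ sequencing. In such systems, protein production requires a host that supplies T7 RNA polymerase, rather than the cloning strain used for propagation. The C-terminal His tag allows the recombinant protein to be purified by immobilised metal affinity chromatography.

The associated publication reports crystal structures of LacD from Staphylococcus aureus and LacD.1 from S. pyogenes, examining substrate specificity and virulence gene regulation. The construct was therefore most likely used to overproduce LacD.1 in E. coli for purification and structural or biochemical work. The "WT" in the name indicates the unmutated sequence, making it a suitable reference for comparison with any variant forms of the enzyme.
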