>Addgene plasmid #29789 | LacD.1_WT_pET21a | addgene partial sequence | sequence record 35187 | 29789 with T7-term
TAGCAGCCGGATCTCAGTGGTGGTGGTGGTGGTGCTCGAGTAGTTCGACAATCTTACCTGTTTCAAATTG
AGATCGTAACATATGTTACGATCTCAATTTGAAGAAGATTTAGAGAAATTACATAACCAGTTCTACGCTA
TGGGACAAGAAGTGCTCTCACAAATCAATCGTACGGTACGTGCTTTTGTCACGCATGACCGTGACCTGGC
AAAAGAGGTCATCGAAGATGATGCAGAAGTAAATGAATACGAAGTGAAACTGGAAAAGAAATCATTTGAA
ATGATCGCACTCCAACAACCAGTCTCTCAAGATTTGCGTACAGTCTTGACTGTCCTTAAGGCTGTATCAG
ATGTGGAGCGTATGGGGGATCACGCTGTAGCCATTGCCCAGGCAACCATCCGTATGAAGGGGGAAGAGCG
CATTCCAGCTGTAGAGGAAGAAATTAAAAAAATGGGACGTGAAGTTAAAAGCGTTGTGGAAGCAGCACTT
GATCTTTATCTTAATGGTTCTGTTGACGACGCATACCGGGTGGCCTCCATGGATGAGCAAATTAACCACT
ATTTTGAAACTATCCGTGACCTTGCGACTGAAGAGATTAAGAAAAATCCAGAAGCCATTGTTACGGGTCG
TGATTATTTCCAAGTTATTTCCTACTTGGAGCGTATCGGTGACTATGCTAAAAATATCTGTGAATGGGGT
TGTCTACTTTGAAAACAGGTAAGATTGTCGAACTACTCGAGTGCGGCCGCAAGCTTGTCGACGGAGCTCG
AATTCGGATCCGACCCATTTGCTGTCCACCAGTCATGCTAGCCATATGTATATCTCCTTCTTAAAGTTAA
ACCAAAATTATTTCTAGAGGGGAATTGTTATCCGCTCACAAT
