>Addgene plasmid #29789 | LacD.1_WT_pET21a | addgene partial sequence | sequence record 45053 | T7-term
GGGCTTTGTTAGCAGCCGGATCTCAGTGGTGGTGGTGGTGGTGCTCGAGGATTTTTTCCGTCCAAGGGCT
AGCGGTCTCTTCGAGTACCCTGTTTAACTCGTCAATATTTTGGAAGCCTTCAGTGCATAGCCACTTTCTT
GCTTCGTCCTCTCCTTTAGTAATATAAACTGGAACGGATCCTGCCCACGTGGCACGCCCACACAAAACAC
CACTAAATTGAGCACCTGCTGCTGCTGCAAAGTATAATGTCTCTTGAAAAAGTTTGGCAGATACGCCTGC
ACTCAAATAGATATAAGGGAGGTGGCTGGCAGCTTCTTGGTCTTGAAAAGCTTTAATAGCCTCAGCTTGA
CTGTAATGGACTTCCCCTTCAGTAAAACCTTCTACATAAGCCATATTAACAGGAACCTCTACTTTTAGCA
CATCAACGCCAAAACGCTTATCCGAAAATACTGACATAGCACCGTTAACCTTATGTGGCTTAAGCTTTGC
GTATGCCGCACTGTTGTTATCTGATATTCTCTCATCATAACTCAAAAGTTCAAGAAAAAAAGGGATGTCT
TCAGCTGTACATTCTGAACCAATGCGTTCAATATAAGCTTGTTTTTGTAAATTGATTTGTTCATCTCCAT
CAACATCATAATAGAGCAAAAATTTAATAGCATCTGCACCTGCTGCTTTCAACCGTTTGACCGACCATTC
CACTAAGCAATCGGGTAAACGGCTAGTGGTTGTAGCATCATAACCTGTTTTTTCGTAAGCTAACAGTAAG
CCTGTCTGATTAGCTCTTACCTTAGTAGCCAGCAACCCATATTCTGGATCTAATAAAATAGATGAAGCAT
AAGGCGTCAATTCCTCAGAAACGAGAACTTTCAATGTTTCTATCTGTGTA
